Addgene plasmid #121509: pAAVsc.U6-sgFah.Intron9.CMV/CB-EGFP
Purpose: Expresses sgRNA targeting mouse Fah intron 9 (sgFah.Intron9).
Depositing lab: Guangping Gao. Depositing organization: University of Massachusetts, Worcester. Publication: Cas9-mediated allelic exchange repairs compound heterozygous recessive mutations in mice. Wang D, Li J, Song CQ, Tran K, Mou H, Wu PH, Tai PWL, Mendonca CA, Ren L, Wang BY, Su Q, Gessler DJ, Zamore PD, Xue W, Gao G. Nat Biotechnol. 2018 Oct;36(9):839-842. doi: 10.1038/nbt.4219. Epub 2018 Aug 13. PubMed 30102296.
Backbone
  Vector backbone: pAAVsc
  Vector type: Mammalian Expression, AAV
Growth in bacteria
  Bacterial resistance: Ampicillin, 100 μg/mL
  Growth temperature: 37°C
  Growth strain: NEB Stable
  Copy number: High Copy
Gene/Insert
  Gene/Insert name: sgFah.intron9
  gRNA/shRNA sequence: CATTGCACAAAACAAAATGC
  Species: Synthetic
  Promoter: U6
  Cloning method: Gibson Cloning
  Sequencing primers: 5′ GACTATCATATGCTTACCGT
Terms and licenses: Academic/Nonprofit Terms; Industry Terms: Not Available to Industry
How to cite: pAAVsc.U6-sgFah.Intron9.CMV/CB-EGFP was a gift from Guangping Gao (Addgene plasmid # 121509 ; http://n2t.net/addgene:121509 ; RRID:Addgene_121509)
