[The description below was written by a language model from this plasmid's Addgene catalogue record and pLannotate feature annotations shown in this document.]
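Description:
pAAVsc.U6-sgFah.Intron9.CMV/CB-EGFP is an AAV transfer plasmid built on the pAAVsc backbone, whose name indicates a self-complementary AAV genome design, and it is also catalogued as a mammalian expression vector. It is maintained in E. coli through a high-copy ColE1/pUC-type origin with ampicillin selection from the bla gene. The backbone also carries an f1 phage origin and remnants of a lac cloning region (lacZα and lacI fragments, CAP site, lac promoter and operator). Two AAV2 inverted terminal repeats, both annotated as fragments, flank the payload and define the segment that is replicated and packaged into AAV particles when rep, cap and helper functions are supplied in trans. The recombination-deficient propagation strain listed is consistent with the need to keep these repeats stable.

Between the ITRs are two independent expression units. A human U6 RNA polymerase III promoter drives a synthetic single guide RNA, made up of a spacer directed against intron 9 of the mouse Fah gene fused to the Streptococcus pyogenes Cas9 guide scaffold. Downstream, a hybrid CMV enhancer/chicken β-actin promoter drives EGFP, terminated by a rabbit β-globin polyadenylation signal, so transduced or transfected cells can be identified by fluorescence. Short T7 promoter sequences lie just upstream of EGFP. The plasmid encodes no Cas9, so the nuclease must be provided separately. The associated publication concerns Cas9-mediated allelic exchange to repair compound heterozygous recessive mutations in mice, which fits a guide that cuts within an intron. The depositor sequence and the repository's sequencing result differ by a few nucleotides in length but yield the same feature set and order.
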