Features (pLannotate 1.2.2; 19 found; start..end, strand, type, name):
    148..388     +  promoter       U6 promoter: RNA polymerase III promoter for human U6 snRNA
    418..493     +  misc_RNA       gRNA scaffold: guide RNA scaffold for the Streptococcus pyogenes CRISPR/Cas9 system
    507..886     +  enhancer       CMV enhancer: human cytomegalovirus immediate early enhancer
    893..1154    +  promoter       chicken β-actin promoter: No description available
   1183..1201    +  promoter       T7 promoter: promoter for bacteriophage T7 RNA polymerase
   1206..1223    +  promoter       T7 promoter (fragment): promoter for bacteriophage T7 RNA polymerase
   1224..1943    +  CDS            EGFP: the original enhanced GFP (Yang et al., 1996) mammalian codon-optimized
   2091..2146    +  polyA_signal   β-globin poly(A) signal: rabbit β-globin polyadenylation signal (Gil and Proudfoot, 1987)
   2194..2324    +  repeat_region  AAV2 ITR (fragment): inverted terminal repeat of adeno-associated virus serotype 2 inverted
   2338..2495    +  CDS            lacZα (fragment): LacZα fragment of β-galactosidase; lacZ fragment
   2500..2928    +  rep_origin     f1 ori (sequence partly withheld): f1 bacteriophage origin of replication; arrow indicates direction of (+) strand synthesis
   2981..3085    +  promoter       AmpR promoter: bla
   3086..3946    +  CDS            AmpR: β-lactamase; bla; confers resistance to ampicillin, carbenicillin, and related antibiotics
   4117..4705    +  rep_origin     ori: high-copy-number ColE1/pMB1/pBR322/pUC origin of replication
   4888..4980    +  CDS            lacI (fragment): lac repressor; lacI; The lac repressor binds to the lac operator to inhibit transcription in E. coli. This inhibition can be relieved by adding lactose or isopropyl-β-D-thiogalactopyranoside (IPTG).
   4993..5014    +  protein_bind   CAP binding site: CAP binding activates transcription in the presence of cAMP. E. coli catabolite activator protein
   5029..5059    +  promoter       lac promoter: promoter for the E. coli lac operon
   5067..5083    +  protein_bind   lac operator: The lac repressor binds to the lac operator to inhibit transcription in E. coli. This inhibition can be relieved by adding lactose or isopropyl-β-D-thiogalactopyranoside (IPTG). lac repressor encoded by lacI
   5144..105     -  repeat_region  AAV2 ITR (fragment) (across the origin): inverted terminal repeat of adeno-associated virus serotype 2 inverted
>Addgene plasmid #121509 | pAAVsc.U6-sgFah.Intron9.CMV/CB-EGFP | depositor full sequence | sequence record 231443 | pAAVsc.U6-sgFah.Intron9.CMV/CB-EGFP sequence 5144 bps
CTGCGCGCTCGCTCGCTCACTGAGGCCGCCCGGGCAAAGCCCGGGCGTCGGGCGACCTTTGGTCGCCCGG
CCTCAGTGAGCGAGCGAGCGCGCAGAGAGGGAGTGTAGCCATGCTCTAGGAAGATCAATTCGGTACAATT
CACGCGTGAGGGCCTATTTCCCATGATTCCTTCATATTTGCATATACGATACAAGGCTGTTAGAGAGATA
ATTGGAATTAATTTGACTGTAAACACAAAGATATTAGTACAAAATACGTGACGTAGAAAGTAATAATTTC
TTGGGTAGTTTGCAGTTTTAAAATTATGTTTTAAAATGGACTATCATATGCTTACCGTAACTTGAAAGTA
TTTCGATTTCTTGGCTTTATATATCTTGTGGAAAGGACGAAACACCGCATTGCACAAAACAAAATGCGTT
TTAGAGCTAGAAATAGCAAGTTAAAATAAGGCTAGTCCGTTATCAACTTGAAAAAGTGGCACCGAGTCGG
TGCTTTTTTACGCGTCGACATTGATTATTGACTAGTTATTAATAGTAATCAATTACGGGGTCATTAGTTC
ATAGCCCATATATGGAGTTCCGCGTTACATAACTTACGGTAAATGGCCCGCCTGGCTGACCGCCCAACGA
CCCCCGCCCATTGACGTCAATAATGACGTATGTTCCCATAGTAACGCCAATAGGGACTTTCCATTGACGT
CAATGGGTGGAGTATTTACGGTAAACTGCCCACTTGGCAGTACATCAAGTGTATCATATGCCAAGTACGC
CCCCTATTGACGTCAATGACGGTAAATGGCCCGCCTGGCATTATGCCCAGTACATGACCTTATGGGACTT
TCCTACTTGGCAGTACATCTACGTATTAGTCATCGCTATTACCATGTCGAGGCCACGTTCTGCTTCACTC
TCCCCATCTCCCCCCCCTCCCCACCCCCAATTTTGTATTTATTTATTTTTTAATTATTTTGTGCAGCGAT
GGGGGCGGGGGGGGGGGGCGCGCGCCAGGCGGGGCGGGGCGGGGCGAGGGGCGGGGCGGGGCGAGGCGGA
GAGGTGCGGCGGCAGCCAATCAGAGCGGCGCGCTCCGAAAGTTTCCTTTTATGGCGAGGCGGCGGCGGCG
GCGGCCCTATAAAAAGCGAAGCGCGCGGCGGGCGGGAGCAAGCTCTAGCCTCGAGAATTACTTAATACGA
CTCACTATAGGCTAGTAATACGACTCACTATAGATGGTGAGCAAGGGCGAGGAGCTGTTCACCGGGGTGG
TGCCCATCCTGGTCGAGCTGGACGGCGACGTAAACGGCCACAAGTTCAGCGTGTCCGGCGAGGGCGAGGG
CGATGCCACCTACGGCAAGCTGACCCTGAAGTTCATCTGCACCACCGGCAAGCTGCCCGTGCCCTGGCCC
ACCCTCGTGACCACCCTGACCTACGGCGTGCAGTGCTTCAGCCGCTACCCCGACCACATGAAGCAGCACG
ACTTCTTCAAGTCCGCCATGCCCGAAGGCTACGTCCAGGAGCGCACCATCTTCTTCAAGGACGACGGCAA
CTACAAGACCCGCGCCGAGGTGAAGTTCGAGGGCGACACCCTGGTGAACCGCATCGAGCTGAAGGGCATC
GACTTCAAGGAGGACGGCAACATCCTGGGGCACAAGCTGGAGTACAACTACAACAGCCACAACGTCTATA
TCATGGCCGACAAGCAGAAGAACGGCATCAAGGTGAACTTCAAGATCCGCCACAACATCGAGGACGGCAG
CGTGCAGCTCGCCGACCACTACCAGCAGAACACCCCCATCGGCGACGGCCCCGTGCTGCTGCCCGACAAC
CACTACCTGAGCACCCAGTCCGCCCTGAGCAAAGACCCCAACGAGAAGCGCGATCACATGGTCCTGCTGG
AGTTCGTGACCGCCGCCGGGATCACTCTCGGCATGGACGAGCTGTACAAGTAAAGCGGCCCTAGCGTTTA
AACGGGCCCTCTAGAGTCGACCCGGGCGGCCTCGAGGACGGGGTGAACTACGCCTGAGGATCCGATCTTT
TTCCCTCTGCCAAAAATTATGGGGACATCATGAAGCCCCTTGAGCATCTGACTTCTGGCTAATAAAGGAA
ATTTATTTTCATTGCAATAGTGTGTTGGAATTTTTTGTGTCTCTCACTCGGCCTAGGTAGATAAGTAGCA
TGGCGGGTTAATCATTAACTACAAGGAACCCCTAGTGATGGAGTTGGCCACTCCCTCTCTGCGCGCTCGC
TCGCTCACTGAGGCCGGGCGACCAAAGGTCGCCCGACGCCCGGGCTTTGCCCGGGCGGCCTCAGTGAGCG
AGCGAGCGCGCAGCCTTAATTAACCTAATTCACTGGCCGTCGTTTTACAACGTCGTGACTGGGAAAACCC
TGGCGTTACCCAACTTAATCGCCTTGCAGCACATCCCCCTTTCGCCAGCTGGCGTAATAGCGAAGAGGCC
CGCACCGATCGCCCTTCCCAACAGTTGCGCAGCCTGAATGGCGAATGGG
[124 nt withheld, positions 2500-2623]
C
[91 nt withheld, positions 2625-2715]
A
[49 nt withheld, positions 2717-2765]
CCTTTGACGTTGGAGTCCACGTTCTTT
[37 nt withheld, positions 2793-2829]
ACCCTATCTCGGTCTATTCTTTTGATTTATAAGGGATTTTGCCGATTTCGGCCTATTGGTTAAAAAATGA
GCTGATTTAACAAAAATTTAACGCGAATTTTAACAAAATATTAACGCTTACAATTTAGGTGGCACTTTTC
GGGGAAATGTGCGCGGAACCCCTATTTGTTTATTTTTCTAAATACATTCAAATATGTATCCGCTCATGAG
ACAATAACCCTGATAAATGCTTCAATAATATTGAAAAAGGAAGAGTATGAGTATTCAACATTTCCGTGTC
GCCCTTATTCCCTTTTTTGCGGCATTTTGCCTTCCTGTTTTTGCTCACCCAGAAACGCTGGTGAAAGTAA
AAGATGCTGAAGATCAGTTGGGTGCACGAGTGGGTTACATCGAACTGGATCTCAACAGCGGTAAGATCCT
TGAGAGTTTTCGCCCCGAAGAACGTTTTCCAATGATGAGCACTTTTAAAGTTCTGCTATGTGGCGCGGTA
TTATCCCGTATTGACGCCGGGCAAGAGCAACTCGGTCGCCGCATACACTATTCTCAGAATGACTTGGTTG
AGTACTCACCAGTCACAGAAAAGCATCTTACGGATGGCATGACAGTAAGAGAATTATGCAGTGCTGCCAT
AACCATGAGTGATAACACTGCGGCCAACTTACTTCTGACAACGATCGGAGGACCGAAGGAGCTAACCGCT
TTTTTGCACAACATGGGGGATCATGTAACTCGCCTTGATCGTTGGGAACCGGAGCTGAATGAAGCCATAC
CAAACGACGAGCGTGACACCACGATGCCTGTAGCAATGGCAACAACGTTGCGCAAACTATTAACTGGCGA
ACTACTTACTCTAGCTTCCCGGCAACAATTAATAGACTGGATGGAGGCGGATAAAGTTGCAGGACCACTT
CTGCGCTCGGCCCTTCCGGCTGGCTGGTTTATTGCTGATAAATCTGGAGCCGGTGAGCGTGGGTCTCGCG
GTATCATTGCAGCACTGGGGCCAGATGGTAAGCCCTCCCGTATCGTAGTTATCTACACGACGGGGAGTCA
GGCAACTATGGATGAACGAAATAGACAGATCGCTGAGATAGGTGCCTCACTGATTAAGCATTGGTAACTG
TCAGACCAAGTTTACTCATATATACTTTAGATTGATTTAAAACTTCATTTTTAATTTAAAAGGATCTAGG
TGAAGATCCTTTTTGATAATCTCATGACCAAAATCCCTTAACGTGAGTTTTCGTTCCACTGAGCGTCAGA
CCCCGTAGAAAAGATCAAAGGATCTTCTTGAGATCCTTTTTTTCTGCGCGTAATCTGCTGCTTGCAAACA
AAAAAACCACCGCTACCAGCGGTGGTTTGTTTGCCGGATCAAGAGCTACCAACTCTTTTTCCGAAGGTAA
CTGGCTTCAGCAGAGCGCAGATACCAAATACTGTTCTTCTAGTGTAGCCGTAGTTAGGCCACCACTTCAA
GAACTCTGTAGCACCGCCTACATACCTCGCTCTGCTAATCCTGTTACCAGTGGCTGCTGCCAGTGGCGAT
AAGTCGTGTCTTACCGGGTTGGACTCAAGACGATAGTTACCGGATAAGGCGCAGCGGTCGGGCTGAACGG
GGGGTTCGTGCACACAGCCCAGCTTGGAGCGAACGACCTACACCGAACTGAGATACCTACAGCGTGAGCT
ATGAGAAAGCGCCACGCTTCCCGAAGGGAGAAAGGCGGACAGGTATCCGGTAAGCGGCAGGGTCGGAACA
GGAGAGCGCACGAGGGAGCTTCCAGGGGGAAACGCCTGGTATCTTTATAGTCCTGTCGGGTTTCGCCACC
TCTGACTTGAGCGTCGATTTTTGTGATGCTCGTCAGGGGGGCGGAGCCTATGGAAAAACGCCAGCAACGC
GGCCTTTTTACGGTTCCTGGCCTTTTGCTGGCCTTTTGCTCACATGTTCTTTCCTGCGTTATCCCCTGAT
TCTGTGGATAACCGTATTACCGCCTTTGAGTGAGCTGATACCGCTCGCCGCAGCCGAACGACCGAGCGCA
GCGAGTCAGTGAGCGAGGAAGCGGAAGAGCGCCCAATACGCAAACCGCCTCTCCCCGCGCGTTGGCCGAT
TCATTAATGCAGCTGGCACGACAGGTTTCCCGACTGGAAAGCGGGCAGTGAGCGCAACGCAATTAATGTG
AGTTAGCTCACTCATTAGGCACCCCAGGCTTTACACTTTATGCTTCCGGCTCGTATGTTGTGTGGAATTG
TGAGCGGATAACAATTTCACACAGGAAACAGCTATGACCATGATTACGCCAGATTTAATTAAGGCCTTAA
TTAGG
