Features (pLannotate 1.2.2; 19 found; start..end, strand, type, name):
     83..323     +  promoter       U6 promoter: RNA polymerase III promoter for human U6 snRNA
    353..428     +  misc_RNA       gRNA scaffold: guide RNA scaffold for the Streptococcus pyogenes CRISPR/Cas9 system
    442..821     +  enhancer       CMV enhancer: human cytomegalovirus immediate early enhancer
    828..1089    +  promoter       chicken β-actin promoter: No description available
   1117..1135    +  promoter       T7 promoter: promoter for bacteriophage T7 RNA polymerase
   1140..1157    +  promoter       T7 promoter (fragment): promoter for bacteriophage T7 RNA polymerase
   1158..1877    +  CDS            EGFP: the original enhanced GFP (Yang et al., 1996) mammalian codon-optimized
   2025..2080    +  polyA_signal   β-globin poly(A) signal: rabbit β-globin polyadenylation signal (Gil and Proudfoot, 1987)
   2128..2258    +  repeat_region  AAV2 ITR (fragment): inverted terminal repeat of adeno-associated virus serotype 2 inverted
   2272..2429    +  CDS            lacZα (fragment): LacZα fragment of β-galactosidase; lacZ fragment
   2434..2862    +  rep_origin     f1 ori (sequence partly withheld): f1 bacteriophage origin of replication; arrow indicates direction of (+) strand synthesis
   2915..3019    +  promoter       AmpR promoter: bla
   3020..3880    +  CDS            AmpR: β-lactamase; bla; confers resistance to ampicillin, carbenicillin, and related antibiotics
   4051..4639    +  rep_origin     ori: high-copy-number ColE1/pMB1/pBR322/pUC origin of replication
   4822..4914    +  CDS            lacI (fragment): lac repressor; lacI; The lac repressor binds to the lac operator to inhibit transcription in E. coli. This inhibition can be relieved by adding lactose or isopropyl-β-D-thiogalactopyranoside (IPTG).
   4927..4948    +  protein_bind   CAP binding site: CAP binding activates transcription in the presence of cAMP. E. coli catabolite activator protein
   4963..4993    +  promoter       lac promoter: promoter for the E. coli lac operon
   5001..5017    +  protein_bind   lac operator: The lac repressor binds to the lac operator to inhibit transcription in E. coli. This inhibition can be relieved by adding lactose or isopropyl-β-D-thiogalactopyranoside (IPTG). lac repressor encoded by lacI
   5078..45      -  repeat_region  AAV2 ITR (fragment) (across the origin): inverted terminal repeat of adeno-associated virus serotype 2 inverted
>Addgene plasmid #121509 | pAAVsc.U6-sgFah.Intron9.CMV/CB-EGFP | addgene full sequence | sequence record 237144 | Addgene NGS Result
GGTCGCCCGGCCTCAGTGAGCGAGCGAGCGCGCAGAGAGGGAGTGTAGCCATGCTCTAGGAAGATCAATT
CAATTCACGCGTGAGGGCCTATTTCCCATGATTCCTTCATATTTGCATATACGATACAAGGCTGTTAGAG
AGATAATTGGAATTAATTTGACTGTAAACACAAAGATATTAGTACAAAATACGTGACGTAGAAAGTAATA
ATTTCTTGGGTAGTTTGCAGTTTTAAAATTATGTTTTAAAATGGACTATCATATGCTTACCGTAACTTGA
AAGTATTTCGATTTCTTGGCTTTATATATCTTGTGGAAAGGACGAAACACCGCATTGCACAAAACAAAAT
GCGTTTTAGAGCTAGAAATAGCAAGTTAAAATAAGGCTAGTCCGTTATCAACTTGAAAAAGTGGCACCGA
GTCGGTGCTTTTTTACGCGTCGACATTGATTATTGACTAGTTATTAATAGTAATCAATTACGGGGTCATT
AGTTCATAGCCCATATATGGAGTTCCGCGTTACATAACTTACGGTAAATGGCCCGCCTGGCTGACCGCCC
AACGACCCCCGCCCATTGACGTCAATAATGACGTATGTTCCCATAGTAACGCCAATAGGGACTTTCCATT
GACGTCAATGGGTGGAGTATTTACGGTAAACTGCCCACTTGGCAGTACATCAAGTGTATCATATGCCAAG
TACGCCCCCTATTGACGTCAATGACGGTAAATGGCCCGCCTGGCATTATGCCCAGTACATGACCTTATGG
GACTTTCCTACTTGGCAGTACATCTACGTATTAGTCATCGCTATTACCATGTCGAGGCCACGTTCTGCTT
CACTCTCCCCATCTCCCCCCCCTCCCCACCCCCAATTTTGTATTTATTTATTTTTTAATTATTTTGTGCA
GCGATGGGGGCGGGGGGGGGGGGCGCGCGCCAGGCGGGGCGGGGCGGGGCGAGGGGCGGGGCGGGGCGAG
GCGGAGAGGTGCGGCGGCAGCCAATCAGAGCGGCGCGCTCCGAAAGTTTCCTTTTATGGCGAGGCGGCGG
CGGCGGCGGCCCTATAAAAAGCGAAGCGCGCGGCGGGCGGGAGCAAGCTCTAGCCTCGAGAATACTTAAT
ACGACTCACTATAGGCTAGTAATACGACTCACTATAGATGGTGAGCAAGGGCGAGGAGCTGTTCACCGGG
GTGGTGCCCATCCTGGTCGAGCTGGACGGCGACGTAAACGGCCACAAGTTCAGCGTGTCCGGCGAGGGCG
AGGGCGATGCCACCTACGGCAAGCTGACCCTGAAGTTCATCTGCACCACCGGCAAGCTGCCCGTGCCCTG
GCCCACCCTCGTGACCACCCTGACCTACGGCGTGCAGTGCTTCAGCCGCTACCCCGACCACATGAAGCAG
CACGACTTCTTCAAGTCCGCCATGCCCGAAGGCTACGTCCAGGAGCGCACCATCTTCTTCAAGGACGACG
GCAACTACAAGACCCGCGCCGAGGTGAAGTTCGAGGGCGACACCCTGGTGAACCGCATCGAGCTGAAGGG
CATCGACTTCAAGGAGGACGGCAACATCCTGGGGCACAAGCTGGAGTACAACTACAACAGCCACAACGTC
TATATCATGGCCGACAAGCAGAAGAACGGCATCAAGGTGAACTTCAAGATCCGCCACAACATCGAGGACG
GCAGCGTGCAGCTCGCCGACCACTACCAGCAGAACACCCCCATCGGCGACGGCCCCGTGCTGCTGCCCGA
CAACCACTACCTGAGCACCCAGTCCGCCCTGAGCAAAGACCCCAACGAGAAGCGCGATCACATGGTCCTG
CTGGAGTTCGTGACCGCCGCCGGGATCACTCTCGGCATGGACGAGCTGTACAAGTAAAGCGGCCCTAGCG
TTTAAACGGGCCCTCTAGAGTCGACCCGGGCGGCCTCGAGGACGGGGTGAACTACGCCTGAGGATCCGAT
CTTTTTCCCTCTGCCAAAAATTATGGGGACATCATGAAGCCCCTTGAGCATCTGACTTCTGGCTAATAAA
GGAAATTTATTTTCATTGCAATAGTGTGTTGGAATTTTTTGTGTCTCTCACTCGGCCTAGGTAGATAAGT
AGCATGGCGGGTTAATCATTAACTACAAGGAACCCCTAGTGATGGAGTTGGCCACTCCCTCTCTGCGCGC
TCGCTCGCTCACTGAGGCCGGGCGACCAAAGGTCGCCCGACGCCCGGGCTTTGCCCGGGCGGCCTCAGTG
AGCGAGCGAGCGCGCAGCCTTAATTAACCTAATTCACTGGCCGTCGTTTTACAACGTCGTGACTGGGAAA
ACCCTGGCGTTACCCAACTTAATCGCCTTGCAGCACATCCCCCTTTCGCCAGCTGGCGTAATAGCGAAGA
GGCCCGCACCGATCGCCCTTCCCAACAGTTGCGCAGCCTGAATGGCGAATGGG
[124 nt withheld, positions 2434-2557]
C
[91 nt withheld, positions 2559-2649]
A
[49 nt withheld, positions 2651-2699]
CCTTTGACGTTGGAGTCCACGTTCTTT
[37 nt withheld, positions 2727-2763]
ACCCTATCTCGGTCTATTCTTTTGATTTATAAGGGATTTTGCCGATTTCGGCCTATTGGTTAAAAAATGA
GCTGATTTAACAAAAATTTAACGCGAATTTTAACAAAATATTAACGCTTACAATTTAGGTGGCACTTTTC
GGGGAAATGTGCGCGGAACCCCTATTTGTTTATTTTTCTAAATACATTCAAATATGTATCCGCTCATGAG
ACAATAACCCTGATAAATGCTTCAATAATATTGAAAAAGGAAGAGTATGAGTATTCAACATTTCCGTGTC
GCCCTTATTCCCTTTTTTGCGGCATTTTGCCTTCCTGTTTTTGCTCACCCAGAAACGCTGGTGAAAGTAA
AAGATGCTGAAGATCAGTTGGGTGCACGAGTGGGTTACATCGAACTGGATCTCAACAGCGGTAAGATCCT
TGAGAGTTTTCGCCCCGAAGAACGTTTTCCAATGATGAGCACTTTTAAAGTTCTGCTATGTGGCGCGGTA
TTATCCCGTATTGACGCCGGGCAAGAGCAACTCGGTCGCCGCATACACTATTCTCAGAATGACTTGGTTG
AGTACTCACCAGTCACAGAAAAGCATCTTACGGATGGCATGACAGTAAGAGAATTATGCAGTGCTGCCAT
AACCATGAGTGATAACACTGCGGCCAACTTACTTCTGACAACGATCGGAGGACCGAAGGAGCTAACCGCT
TTTTTGCACAACATGGGGGATCATGTAACTCGCCTTGATCGTTGGGAACCGGAGCTGAATGAAGCCATAC
CAAACGACGAGCGTGACACCACGATGCCTGTAGCAATGGCAACAACGTTGCGCAAACTATTAACTGGCGA
ACTACTTACTCTAGCTTCCCGGCAACAATTAATAGACTGGATGGAGGCGGATAAAGTTGCAGGACCACTT
CTGCGCTCGGCCCTTCCGGCTGGCTGGTTTATTGCTGATAAATCTGGAGCCGGTGAGCGTGGGTCTCGCG
GTATCATTGCAGCACTGGGGCCAGATGGTAAGCCCTCCCGTATCGTAGTTATCTACACGACGGGGAGTCA
GGCAACTATGGATGAACGAAATAGACAGATCGCTGAGATAGGTGCCTCACTGATTAAGCATTGGTAACTG
TCAGACCAAGTTTACTCATATATACTTTAGATTGATTTAAAACTTCATTTTTAATTTAAAAGGATCTAGG
TGAAGATCCTTTTTGATAATCTCATGACCAAAATCCCTTAACGTGAGTTTTCGTTCCACTGAGCGTCAGA
CCCCGTAGAAAAGATCAAAGGATCTTCTTGAGATCCTTTTTTTCTGCGCGTAATCTGCTGCTTGCAAACA
AAAAAACCACCGCTACCAGCGGTGGTTTGTTTGCCGGATCAAGAGCTACCAACTCTTTTTCCGAAGGTAA
CTGGCTTCAGCAGAGCGCAGATACCAAATACTGTTCTTCTAGTGTAGCCGTAGTTAGGCCACCACTTCAA
GAACTCTGTAGCACCGCCTACATACCTCGCTCTGCTAATCCTGTTACCAGTGGCTGCTGCCAGTGGCGAT
AAGTCGTGTCTTACCGGGTTGGACTCAAGACGATAGTTACCGGATAAGGCGCAGCGGTCGGGCTGAACGG
GGGGTTCGTGCACACAGCCCAGCTTGGAGCGAACGACCTACACCGAACTGAGATACCTACAGCGTGAGCT
ATGAGAAAGCGCCACGCTTCCCGAAGGGAGAAAGGCGGACAGGTATCCGGTAAGCGGCAGGGTCGGAACA
GGAGAGCGCACGAGGGAGCTTCCAGGGGGAAACGCCTGGTATCTTTATAGTCCTGTCGGGTTTCGCCACC
TCTGACTTGAGCGTCGATTTTTGTGATGCTCGTCAGGGGGGCGGAGCCTATGGAAAAACGCCAGCAACGC
GGCCTTTTTACGGTTCCTGGCCTTTTGCTGGCCTTTTGCTCACATGTTCTTTCCTGCGTTATCCCCTGAT
TCTGTGGATAACCGTATTACCGCCTTTGAGTGAGCTGATACCGCTCGCCGCAGCCGAACGACCGAGCGCA
GCGAGTCAGTGAGCGAGGAAGCGGAAGAGCGCCCAATACGCAAACCGCCTCTCCCCGCGCGTTGGCCGAT
TCATTAATGCAGCTGGCACGACAGGTTTCCCGACTGGAAAGCGGGCAGTGAGCGCAACGCAATTAATGTG
AGTTAGCTCACTCATTAGGCACCCCAGGCTTTACACTTTATGCTTCCGGCTCGTATGTTGTGTGGAATTG
TGAGCGGATAACAATTTCACACAGGAAACAGCTATGACCATGATTACGCCAGATTTAATTAAGGCCTTAA
TTAGGCTGCGCGCTCGCTCGCTCACTGAGGCCGCCCGGGCAAAGCCCGGGCGTCGGGCGACCTTT
